Addgene plasmid #19978: pKM586
Depositing lab: David Waugh. Depositing organization: National Cancer Institute (NCI). Publication: Controlled intracellular processing of fusion proteins by TEV protease. Kapust RB, Waugh DS. Protein Expr Purif. 2000 Jul . 19(2):312-8. 10.1006/prep.2000.1251 PubMed 10873547.
Backbone
  Vector backbone: pZS*24-MCS1
  Backbone manufacturer: Herman Bujard
  Backbone size w/o insert (bp): 4300
  Vector type: Bacterial Expression
Growth in bacteria
  Bacterial resistance: Kanamycin, 50 μg/mL
  Growth temperature: 30°C
  Growth strain: BL21-Pro
  Growth instructions: 30 degrees
  Copy number: Low Copy
Gene/Insert
  Gene/Insert name: TEV protease
  Species: tobacco etch virus
  Insert size (bp): 900
  Mutation: S219D mutant
  Entrez Gene: TEVgp1 (a.k.a. TEVgp1)
  Cloning method: Restriction Enzyme; 5′ cloning site HindIII (not destroyed); 3′ cloning site BamHI (not destroyed)
  Sequencing primers: 5′ n/a
Resource information
  A portion of this plasmid was derived from a plasmid made by: A pZ derivative from - Lutz, R. and Bujard, H. (1997). Independent and tight regulation of transcriptional units in Escherichia coli via the LacR/O, the TetR/O and AraC/I1-I2 regulatory elements. Nucl. Acids Res. 25: 1203-10.
Terms and licenses: Academic/Nonprofit Terms; Industry Terms: Not Available to Industry
Depositor comments: This TEV protease expression vector is intended to be used for controlled intracellular processing of fusion proteins (TEV protease substrates) in E. coli. It is supplied in BL21-Pro cells so that transcription of TEV protease can be regulated by anhydrotetracycline. Replicon: pSC101 Promoter: Synthetic ªPL/tetO Inducer: anhydrotetracycline (100 ºg/liter) Notes: Expression of the TEV protease gene on pKM586 will be constitutive unless the host strain produces Tet repressor. Regulated expression can be achieved in DH5alphaPro or BL21Pro cells (Clontech). For best results, perform intracellular processing experiments at 30 °C.
How to cite: pKM586 was a gift from David Waugh (Addgene plasmid # 19978 ; http://n2t.net/addgene:19978 ; RRID:Addgene_19978)
