[The description below was written by a language model from this plasmid's Addgene catalogue record and pLannotate feature annotations shown in this document.]
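Description:
pKM586 is a low-copy bacterial expression plasmid for producing tobacco etch virus (TEV) protease inside E. coli, built on the pZS*24-MCS1 backbone from the modular pZ vector series. It replicates from the pSC101 origin, which depends on the plasmid-encoded Rep101 (RepA) protein, and is selected with kanamycin through a neo/nptII gene followed by the lambda t0 terminator. The annotation also picks up a short Tn5 transposase fragment next to the resistance gene, most likely a remnant of the Tn5-derived kanamycin cassette and not a functional element. The annotated sequence is about 4.3 kb.

The payload is the TEV protease coding sequence carrying the S219D mutation, cloned between HindIII and BamHI sites. It is transcribed from the synthetic PLtetO-1 promoter, a phage lambda PL derivative containing tet operator sites, and transcription ends at the rrnB T1 terminator. Because the plasmid carries no Tet repressor gene, expression is constitutive unless the host supplies TetR. In repressor-producing strains such as BL21-Pro or DH5alphaPro, the promoter stays off until anhydrotetracycline is added.

According to the depositor, the vector is intended for controlled intracellular processing of fusion proteins. A TEV-cleavable substrate is presumably expressed from a separate compatible plasmid, a pairing that the pSC101 replicon and kanamycin marker should accommodate. Inducing the protease independently then allows the fusion partner to be cleaved in vivo at a chosen time. The record notes that such processing experiments work best at reduced temperature.
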