Features (pLannotate 1.2.2; 8 found; start..end, strand, type, name):
     82..155     +  promoter       PLtetO-1 promoter: modified phage lambda PL promoter with tet operator sites (Lutz and Bujard, 1997)
    186..893     +  CDS            TEV protease: tobacco etch virus protease (Kapust et al., 2001)
    929..1015    +  terminator     rrnB T1 terminator: Escherichia coli rrnB; transcription terminator T1 from the E. coli rrnB gene
   1550..2500    -  CDS            Rep101: RepA protein needed for replication with the pSC101 origin; rep101
   2548..2770    -  rep_origin     pSC101 ori: low-copy replication origin that requires the Rep101 protein
   3262..3356    -  terminator     lambda t0 terminator: transcription terminator from phage lambda
   3390..4181    -  CDS            neo: KKA2_KLEPN - Also known as kan, nptII. Experimental evidence at protein level: Swiss-Prot protein existence level 1. Resistance to kanamycin, neomycin, paromomycin, ribostamycin, butirosin and gentamicin B. From Klebsiella pneumoniae.
   4213..15      -  CDS            tnpA (fragment) (across the origin): TN5P_ECOLX - Also known as tnp. Experimental evidence at protein level: Swiss-Prot protein existence level 1. Mediates transposition of transposon Tn5 by a 'cut and paste' mechanism. First, the monomeric transposase binds the 19 bp inverted DNA repeats flanking the transposon. Then, dimerization of the DNA- bound transposase creates a synaptic DNA complex. After nicking of the first DNA strand, excision of the transposon proceeds through a series of intermediates. The transposase then mediates the insertion of the transposon at a new site by strand transfer. The activity of the wild- type tran
>Addgene plasmid #19978 | pKM586 | depositor full sequence | sequence record 9425 | Author sequence
GACGTCTAAGAAACCATTATTATCATGACATTAACCTATAAAAATAGGCGTATCACGAGGCCCTTTCGTC
TTCACCTCGAGTCCCTATCAGTGATAGAGATTGACATCCCTATCAGTGATAGAGATACTGAGCACATCAG
CAGGACGCACTGACCGAATTCATTAAAGAGGAGAAAGGTACCATGGGAGAAAGCTTGTTTAAGGGGCCGC
GTGATTACAACCCGATATCGAGCACCATTTGTCATTTGACGAATGAATCTGATGGGCACACAACATCGTT
GTATGGTATTGGATTTGGGCCCTTCATCATTACAAACAAGCACTTGTTTAGAAGAAATAATGGAACACTG
TTGGTCCAATCACTACATGGTGTATTCAAGGTCAAGAACACCACGACTTTGCAACAACACCTCATCGATG
GGCGGGACATGATCATTATTCGAATGCCTAAGGATTTCCCACCATTTCCTCAAAAGCTGAAATTTCGCGA
GCCACAACGGGAAGAGCGCATTTGTCTTGTGACAACCAACTTCCAAACTAAGAGCATGTCTAGCATGGTG
TCAGACACTAGTTGCACATTCCCTTCATCTGATGGCATATTCTGGAAGCATTGGATTCAAACCAAGGATG
GGCAGTGTGGCAGTCCATTAGTATCAACTCGAGATGGGTTCATTGTTGGTATACACTCAGCATCGAATTT
CACCAACACAAACAATTATTTCACAAGCGTGCCGAAAAACTTCATGGAATTGTTGACAAATCAGGAGGCG
CAGCAGTGGGTTAGTGGTTGGCGATTAAATGCTGACTCAGTATTGTGGGGGGGCCATAAAGTTTTCATGG
ACAAACCTGAAGAGCCTTTTCAGCCAGTTAAGGAAGCGACTCAACTCATGAATTAATAAGGATCCCATGG
TACGCGTGCTAGAGGCATCAAATAAAACGAAAGGCTCAGTCGAAAGACTGGGCCTTTCGTTTTATCTGTT
GTTTGTCGGTGAACGCTCTCCTGAGTAGGACAAATCCGCCGCCCTAGACCTAGGGTACGGGTTTTGCTGC
CCGCAAACGGGCTGTTCTGGTGTTGCTAGTTTGTTATCAGAATCGCAGATCCGGCTTCAGGTTTGCCGGC
TGAAAGCGCTATTTCTTCCAGAATTGCCATGATTTTTTCCCCACGGGAGGCGTCACTGGCTCCCGTGTTG
TCGGCAGCTTTGATTCGATAAGCAGCATCGCCTGTTTCAGGCTGTCTATGTGTGACTGTTGAGCTGTAAC
AAGTTGTCTCAGGTGTTCAATTTCATGTTCTAGTTGCTTTGTTTTACTGGTTTCACCTGTTCTATTAGGT
GTTACATGCTGTTCATCTGTTACATTGTCGATCTGTTCATGGTGAACAGCTTTAAATGCACCAAAAACTC
GTAAAAGCTCTGATGTATCTATCTTTTTTACACCGTTTTCATCTGTGCATATGGACAGTTTTCCCTTTGA
TATCTAACGGTGAACAGTTGTTCTACTTTTGTTTGTTAGTCTTGATGCTTCACTGATAGATACAAGAGCC
ATAAGAACCTCAGATCCTTCCGTATTTAGCCAGTATGTTCTCTAGTGTGGTTCGTTGTTTTTGCGTGAGC
CATGAGAACGAACCATTGAGATCATGCTTACTTTGCATGTCACTCAAAAATTTTGCCTCAAAACTGGTGA
GCTGAATTTTTGCAGTTAAAGCATCGTGTAGTGTTTTTCTTAGTCCGTTACGTAGGTAGGAATCTGATGT
AATGGTTGTTGGTATTTTGTCACCATTCATTTTTATCTGGTTGTTCTCAAGTTCGGTTACGAGATCCATT
TGTCTATCTAGTTCAACTTGGAAAATCAACGTATCAGTCGGGCGGCCTCGCTTATCAACCACCAATTTCA
TATTGCTGTAAGTGTTTAAATCTTTACTTATTGGTTTCAAAACCCATTGGTTAAGCCTTTTAAACTCATG
GTAGTTATTTTCAAGCATTAACATGAACTTAAATTCATCAAGGCTAATCTCTATATTTGCCTTGTGAGTT
TTCTTTTGTGTTAGTTCTTTTAATAACCACTCATAAATCCTCATAGAGTATTTGTTTTCAAAAGACTTAA
CATGTTCCAGATTATATTTTATGAATTTTTTTAACTGGAAAAGATAAGGCAATATCTCTTCACTAAAAAC
TAATTCTAATTTTTCGCTTGAGAACTTGGCATAGTTTGTCCACTGGAAAATCTCAAAGCCTTTAACCAAA
GGATTCCTGATTTCCACAGTTCTCGTCATCAGCTCTCTGGTTGCTTTAGCTAATACACCATAAGCATTTT
CCCTACTGATGTTCATCATCTGAGCGTATTGGTTATAAGTGAACGATACCGTCCGTTCTTTCCTTGTAGG
GTTTTCAATCGTGGGGTTGAGTAGTGCCACACAGCATAAAATTAGCTTGGTTTCATGCTCCGTTAAGTCA
TAGCGACTAATCGCTAGTTCATTTGCTTTGAAAACAACTAATTCAGACATACATCTCAATTGGTCTAGGT
GATTTTAATCACTATACCAATTGAGATGGGCTAGTCAATGATAATTACTAGTCCTTTTCCCGGGAGATCT
GGGTATCTGTAAATTCTGCTAGACCTTTGCTGGAAAACTTGTAAATTCTGCTAGACCCTCTGTAAATTCC
GCTAGACCTTTGTGTGTTTTTTTTGTTTATATTCAAGTGGTTATAATTTATAGAATAAAGAAAGAATAAA
AAAAGATAAAAAGAATAGATCCCAGCCCTGTGTATAACTCACTACTTTAGTCAGTTCCGCAGTATTACAA
AAGGATGTCGCAAACGCTGTTTGCTCCTCTACAAAACAGACCTTAAAACCCTAAAGGCTTAAGTAGCACC
CTCGCAAGCTCGGGCAAATCGCTGAATATTCCTTTTGTCTCCGACCATCAGGCACCTGAGTCGCTGTCTT
TTTCGTGACATTCAGTTCGCTGCGCTCACGGCTCTGGCAGTGAATGGGGGTAAATGGCACTACAGGCGCC
TTTTATGGATTCATGCAAGGAAACTACCCATAATACAAGAAAAGCCCGTCACGGGCTTCTCAGGGCGTTT
TATGGCGGGTCTGCTATGTGGTGCTATCTGACTTTTTGCTGTTCAGCAGTTCCTGCCCTCTGATTTTCCA
GTCTGACCACTTCGGATTATCCCGTGACAGGTCATTCAGACTGGCTAATGCACCCAGTAAGGCAGCGGTA
TCATCAACAGGCTTACCCGTCTTACTGTCCCTAGTGCTTGGATTCTCACCAATAAAAAACGCCCGGCGGC
AACCGAGCGTTCTGAACAAATCCAGATGGAGTTCTGAGGTCATTACTGGATCTATCAACAGGAGTCCAAG
CGAGCTCTCGAACCCCAGAGTCCCGCTCAGAAGAACTCGTCAAGAAGGCGATAGAAGGCGATGCGCTGCG
AATCGGGAGCGGCGATACCGTAAAGCACGAGGAAGCGGTCAGCCCATTCGCCGCCAAGCTCTTCAGCAAT
ATCACGGGTAGCCAACGCTATGTCCTGATAGCGGTCCGCCACACCCAGCCGGCCACAGTCGATGAATCCA
GAAAAGCGGCCATTTTCCACCATGATATTCGGCAAGCAGGCATCGCCATGGGTCACGACGAGATCCTCGC
CGTCGGGCATGCGCGCCTTGAGCCTGGCGAACAGTTCGGCTGGCGCGAGCCCCTGATGCTCTTCGTCCAG
ATCATCCTGATCGACAAGACCGGCTTCCATCCGAGTACGTGCTCGCTCGATGCGATGTTTCGCTTGGTGG
TCGAATGGGCAGGTAGCCGGATCAAGCGTATGCAGCCGCCGCATTGCATCAGCCATGATGGATACTTTCT
CGGCAGGAGCAAGGTGAGATGACAGGAGATCCTGCCCCGGCACTTCGCCCAATAGCAGCCAGTCCCTTCC
CGCTTCAGTGACAACGTCGAGCACAGCTGCGCAAGGAACGCCCGTCGTGGCCAGCCACGATAGCCGCGCT
GCCTCGTCCTGCAGTTCATTCAGGGCACCGGACAGGTCGGTCTTGACAAAAAGAACCGGGCGCCCCTGCG
CTGACAGCCGGAACACGGCGGCATCAGAGCAGCCGATTGTCTGTTGTGCCCAGTCATAGCCGAATAGCCT
CTCCACCCAAGCGGCCGGAGAACCTGCGTGCAATCCATCTTGTTCAATCATGCGAAACGATCCTCATCCT
GTCTCTTGATCAGATCTTGATCCCCTGCGCCATCAGATCCTTGGCGGCAAGAAAGCCATCCAGTTTACTT
TGCAGGGCTTCCCAACCTTACCAGAGGGCGCCCCAGCTGGCAATTCC
