>Addgene plasmid #19978 | pKM586 | addgene partial sequence | sequence record 25699 | 19978 with Neo-R
CATCTTGTTCAATCATGCGAAACGATCCTCATCCTGTCTCTTGATCAGATCTTGATCCCCTGCGCCATCA
GATCCTTGGCGGCAAGAAAGCCATCCAGTTTACTTTGCAGGGCTTCCCAACCTTACCAGAGGGCGCCCCA
GCTGGCAATTCCGACGTCTAAGAAACCATTATTATCATGACATTAACCTATAAAAATAGGCGTATCACGA
GGCCCTTTCGTCTTCACCTCGAGTCCCTATCAGTGATAGAGATTGACATCCCTATCAGTGATAGAGATAC
TGAGCACATCAGCAGGACGCACTGACCGAATTCATTAAAGAGGAGAAAGGTACCATGGGAGAAAGCTTGT
TTAAGGGGCCGCGTGATTACAACCCGATATCGAGCACCATTTGTCATTTGACGAATGAATCTGATGGGCA
CACAACATCGTTGTATGGTATTGGATTTGGGCCCTTCATCATTACAAACAAGCACTTGTTTAGAAGAAAT
AATGGAACACTGTTGGTCCAATCACTACATGGTGTATTCAAGGTCAAGAACACCACGACTTTGCAACAAC
ACCTCATCGATGGGCGGGACATGATCATTATTCGAATGCCTAAGGATTTCCCACCATTTCCTCNAAAGCT
GAAATTTCGCGAGCCACAACGGGAAGAGCGCATTTGTCTTGTGACAACCAACTTCCAAACTAAGNNNNNN
TCTAGCATGGTGTCAGACACTANGTTGCACATTCCCTTCNTCTGAT
